>Addgene plasmid #156175 | pLenti-PGK-flag-RAP1B-V12-neo | addgene full sequence | sequence record 308435 | Addgene NGS Result
AGGTGGCACTTTTCGGGGAAATGTGCGCGGAACCCCTATTTGTTTATTTTTCTAAATACATTCAAATATG
TATCCGCTCATGAGACAATAACCCTGATAAATGCTTCAATAATATTGAAAAAGGAAGAGTATGAGTATTC
AACATTTCCGTGTCGCCCTTATTCCCTTTTTTGCGGCATTTTGCCTTCCTGTTTTTGCTCACCCAGAAAC
GCTGGTGAAAGTAAAAGATGCTGAAGATCAGTTGGGTGCACGAGTGGGTTACATCGAACTGGATCTCAAC
AGCGGTAAGATCCTTGAGAGTTTTCGCCCCGAAGAACGTTTTCCAATGATGAGCACTTTTAAAGTTCTGC
TATGTGGCGCGGTATTATCCCGTATTGACGCCGGGCAAGAGCAACTCGGTCGCCGCATACACTATTCTCA
GAATGACTTGGTTGAGTACTCACCAGTCACAGAAAAGCATCTTACGGATGGCATGACAGTAAGAGAATTA
TGCAGTGCTGCCATAACCATGAGTGATAACACTGCGGCCAACTTACTTCTGACAACGATCGGAGGACCGA
AGGAGCTAACCGCTTTTTTGCACAACATGGGGGATCATGTAACTCGCCTTGATCGTTGGGAACCGGAGCT
GAATGAAGCCATACCAAACGACGAGCGTGACACCACGATGCCTGTAGCAATGGCAACAACGTTGCGCAAA
CTATTAACTGGCGAACTACTTACTCTAGCTTCCCGGCAACAATTAATAGACTGGATGGAGGCGGATAAAG
TTGCAGGACCACTTCTGCGCTCGGCCCTTCCGGCTGGCTGGTTTATTGCTGATAAATCTGGAGCCGGTGA
GCGTGGGTCTCGCGGTATCATTGCAGCACTGGGGCCAGATGGTAAGCCCTCCCGTATCGTAGTTATCTAC
ACGACGGGGAGTCAGGCAACTATGGATGAACGAAATAGACAGATCGCTGAGATAGGTGCCTCACTGATTA
AGCATTGGTAACTGTCAGACCAAGTTTACTCATATATACTTTAGATTGATTTAAAACTTCATTTTTAATT
TAAAAGGATCTAGGTGAAGATCCTTTTTGATAATCTCATGACCAAAATCCCTTAACGTGAGTTTTCGTTC
CACTGAGCGTCAGACCCCGTAGAAAAGATCAAAGGATCTTCTTGAGATCCTTTTTTTCTGCGCGTAATCT
GCTGCTTGCAAACAAAAAAACCACCGCTACCAGCGGTGGTTTGTTTGCCGGATCAAGAGCTACCAACTCT
TTTTCCGAAGGTAACTGGCTTCAGCAGAGCGCAGATACCAAATACTGTTCTTCTAGTGTAGCCGTAGTTA
GGCCACCACTTCAAGAACTCTGTAGCACCGCCTACATACCTCGCTCTGCTAATCCTGTTACCAGTGGCTG
CTGCCAGTGGCGATAAGTCGTGTCTTACCGGGTTGGACTCAAGACGATAGTTACCGGATAAGGCGCAGCG
GTCGGGCTGAACGGGGGGTTCGTGCACACAGCCCAGCTTGGAGCGAACGACCTACACCGAACTGAGATAC
CTACAGCGTGAGCTATGAGAAAGCGCCACGCTTCCCGAAGGGAGAAAGGCGGACAGGTATCCGGTAAGCG
GCAGGGTCGGAACAGGAGAGCGCACGAGGGAGCTTCCAGGGGGAAACGCCTGGTATCTTTATAGTCCTGT
CGGGTTTCGCCACCTCTGACTTGAGCGTCGATTTTTGTGATGCTCGTCAGGGGGGCGGAGCCTATGGAAA
AACGCCAGCAACGCGGCCTTTTTACGGTTCCTGGCCTTTTGCTGGCCTTTTGCTCACATGTTCTTTCCTG
CGTTATCCCCTGATTCTGTGGATAACCGTATTACCGCCTTTGAGTGAGCTGATACCGCTCGCCGCAGCCG
AACGACCGAGCGCAGCGAGTCAGTGAGCGAGGAAGCGGAAGAGCGCCCAATACGCAAACCGCCTCTCCCC
GCGCGTTGGCCGATTCATTAATGCAGCTGGCACGACAGGTTTCCCGACTGGAAAGCGGGCAGTGAGCGCA
ACGCAATTAATGTGAGTTAGCTCACTCATTAGGCACCCCAGGCTTTACACTTTATGCTTCCGGCTCGTAT
GTTGTGTGGAATTGTGAGCGGATAACAATTTCACACAGGAAACAGCTATGACCATGATTACGCCAAGCGC
GCAATTAACCCTCACTAAAGGGAACAAAAGCTGGAGCTGCAAGCTTAATGTAGTCTTATGCAATACTCTT
GTAGTCTTGCAACATGGTAACGATGAGTTAGCAACATGCCTTACAAGGAGAGAAAAAGCACCGTGCATGC
CGATTGGTGGAAGTAAGGTGGTACGATCGTGCCTTATTAGGAAGGCAACAGACGGGTCTGACATGGATTG
GACGAACCACTGAATTGCCGCATTGCAGAGATATTGTATTTAAGTGCCTAGCTCGATACATAAACGGGTC
TCTCTGGTTAGACCAGATCTGAGCCTGGGAGCTCTCTGGCTAACTAGGGAACCCACTGCTTAAGCCTCAA
TAAAGCTTGCCTTGAGTGCTTCAAGTAGTGTGTGCCCGTCTGTTGTGTGACTCTGGTAACTAGAGATCCC
TCAGACCCTTTTAGTCAGTGTGGAAAATCTCTAGCAGTGGCGCCCGAACAGGGACTTGAAAGCGAAAGGG
AAACCAGAGGAGCTCTCTCGACGCAGGACTCGGCTTGCTGAAGCGCGCACGGCAAGAGGCGAGGGGCGGC
GACTGGTGAGTACGCCAAAAATTTTGACTAGCGGAGGCTAGAAGGAGAGAGATGGGTGCGAGAGCGTCAG
TATTAAGCGGGGGAGAATTAGATCGCGATGGGAAAAAATTCGGTTAAGGCCAGGGGGAAAGAAAAAATAT
AAATTAAAACATATAGTATGGGCAAGCAGGGAGCTAGAACGATTCGCAGTTAATCCTGGCCTGTTAGAAA
CATCAGAAGGCTGTAGACAAATACTGGGACAGCTACAACCATCCCTTCAGACAGGATCAGAAGAACTTAG
ATCATTATATAATACAGTAGCAACCCTCTATTGTGTGCATCAAAGGATAGAGATAAAAGACACCAAGGAA
GCTTTAGACAAGATAGAGGAAGAGCAAAACAAAAGTAAGACCACCGCACAGCAAGCGGCCGCTGATCTTC
AGACCTGGAGGAGGAGATATGAGGGACAATTGGAGAAGTGAATTATATAAATATAAAGTAGTAAAAATTG
AACCATTAGGAGTAGCACCCACCAAGGCAAAGAGAAGAGTGGTGCAGAGAGAAAAAAGAGCAGTGGGAAT
AGGAGCTTTGTTCCTTGGGTTCTTGGGAGCAGCAGGAAGCACTATGGGCGCAGCGTCAATGACGCTGACG
GTACAGGCCAGACAATTATTGTCTGGTATAGTGCAGCAGCAGAACAATTTGCTGAGGGCTATTGAGGCGC
AACAGCATCTGTTGCAACTCACAGTCTGGGGCATCAAGCAGCTCCAGGCAAGAATCCTGGCTGTGGAAAG
ATACCTAAAGGATCAACAGCTCCTGGGGATTTGGGGTTGCTCTGGAAAACTCATTTGCACCACTGCTGTG
CCTTGGAATGCTAGTTGGAGTAATAAATCTCTGGAACAGATTTGGAATCACACGACCTGGATGGAGTGGG
ACAGAGAAATTAACAATTACACAAGCTTAATACACTCCTTAATTGAAGAATCGCAAAACCAGCAAGAAAA
GAATGAACAAGAATTATTGGAATTAGATAAATGGGCAAGTTTGTGGAATTGGTTTAACATAACAAATTGG
CTGTGGTATATAAAATTATTCATAATGATAGTAGGAGGCTTGGTAGGTTTAAGAATAGTTTTTGCTGTAC
TTTCTATAGTGAATAGAGTTAGGCAGGGATATTCACCATTATCGTTTCAGACCCACCTCCCAACCCCGAG
GGGACCCGACAGGCCCGAAGGAATAGAAGAAGAAGGTGGAGAGAGAGACAGAGACAGATCCATTCGATTA
GTGAACGGATCTCGACGGTATCGGTTAACTTTTAAAAGAAAAGGGGGGATTGGGGGGTACAGTGCAGGGG
AAAGAATAGTAGACATAATAGCAACAGACATACAAACTAAAGAATTACAAAAACAAATTACAAAAATTCA
AAATTTTATCGATCACGAGACTAGCCTCGAGAAGCTTGATATCGAATTCCACGGGGTTGGGGTTGCGCCT
TTTCCAAGGCAGCCCTGGGTTTGCGCAGGGACGCGGCTGCTCTGGGCGTGGTTCCGGGAAACGCAGCGGC
GCCGACCCTGGGTCTCGCACATTCTTCACGTCCGTTCGCAGCGTCACCCGGATCTTCGCCGCTACCCTTG
TGGGCCCCCCGGCGACGCTTCCTGCTCCGCCCCTAAGTCGGGAAGGTTCCTTGCGGTTCGCGGCGTGCCG
GACGTGACAAACGGAAGCCGCACGTCTCACTAGTACCCTCGCAGACGGACAGCGCCAGGGAGCAATGGCA
GCGCGCCGACCGCGATGGGCTGTGGCCAATAGCGGCTGCTCAGCAGGGCGCGCCGAGAGCAGCGGCCGGG
AAGGGGCGGTGCGGGAGGCGGGGTGTGGGGCGGTAGTGTGGGCCCTGTTCCTGCCCGCGCGGTGTTCCGC
ATTCTGCAAGCCTCCGGAGCGCACGTCGGCAGTCGGCTCCCTCGTTGACCGAATCACCGACCTCTCTCCC
CAGGGGGATCCACCGGTTCGTCGACTAGTCCAGTGTGGTGGAATTCTGCAGATATCAACAAGTTTGTACA
AAAAAGCAGGCTCCGCGGCCGCCCCCTTCACCCTCGGATCCGCCACCATGGACTACAAGGACGACGATGA
CAAGGACTACAAGGACGACGATGACAAGAATTCTCGTGAGTATAAGCTAGTCGTTCTTGGCTCTGTAGGC
GTTGGAAAATCTGCTCTGACTGTACAGTTTGTTCAAGGAATTTTTGTTGAAAAATATGATCCTACGATAG
AAGATTCTTATAGAAAGCAAGTTGAAGTAGATGCACAGCAGTGTATGCTTGAAATCTTGGATACTGCAGG
AACGGAACAATTCACAGCAATGAGGGATTTGTACATGAAAAATGGACAAGGCTTTGCGTTAGTTTATTCC
ATCACAGCACAGTCCACATTTAATGATTTACAAGATCTGAGAGAACAGATACTTCGAGTTAAAGACACGG
ATGATGTTCCAATGATTCTGGTTGGTAATAAGTGTGACTTGGAAGATGAAAGAGTTGTAGGAAAGGAACA
AGGTCAAAATCTAGCAAGACAGTGGAACAACTGTGCATTCTTAGAATCCTCTGCAAAATCAAAAATAAAT
GTTAATGAGATCTTTTATGACCTAGTGCGACAAATTAACAGAAAAACTCCAGTGCCTGGGAAGGCCCGCA
AAAAGTCATCATGTCAGCTGCTTTAATCTAGAGGGAAGGGTGGGCGCGCCGACCCAGCTTTCTTGTACAA
AGTGGTTGATATCCAGCACAGTGGCGGCCGCTCGACAATCAACCTCTGGATTACAAAATTTGTGAAAGAT
TGACTGGTATTCTTAACTATGTTGCTCCTTTTACGCTATGTGGATACGCTGCTTTAATGCCTTTGTATCA
TGCTATTGCTTCCCGTATGGCTTTCATTTTCTCCTCCTTGTATAAATCCTGGTTGCTGTCTCTTTATGAG
GAGTTGTGGCCCGTTGTCAGGCAACGTGGCGTGGTGTGCACTGTGTTTGCTGACGCAACCCCCACTGGTT
GGGGCATTGCCACCACCTGTCAGCTCCTTTCCGGGACTTTCGCTTTCCCCCTCCCTATTGCCACGGCGGA
ACTCATCGCCGCCTGCCTTGCCCGCTGCTGGACAGGGGCTCGGCTGTTGGGCACTGACAATTCCGTGGTG
TTGTCGGGGAAGCTGACGTCCTTTCCATGGCTGCTCGCCTGTGTTGCCACCTGGATTCTGCGCGGGACGT
CCTTCTGCTACGTCCCTTCGGCCCTCAATCCAGCGGACCTTCCTTCCCGCGGCCTGCTGCCGGCTCTGCG
GCCTCTTCCGCGTCTTCGCCTTCGCCCTCAGACGAGTCGGATCTCCCTTTGGGCCGCCTCCCCGCCTGGA
ATTCTGCAGATATCCGGACTAGTGATCTAATTCTACCGGGTAGGGGAGGCGCTTTTCCCAAGGCAGTCTG
GAGCATGCGCTTTAGCAGCCCCGCTGGGCACTTGGCGCTACACAAGTGGCCTCTGGCCTCGCACACATTC
CACATCCACCGGTAGGCGCCAACCGGCTCCGTTCTTTGGTGGCCCCTTCGCGCCACCTTCTACTCCTCCC
CTAGTCAGGAAGTTCCCCCCCGCCCCGCAGCTCGCGTCGTGCAGGACGTGACAAATGGAAGTAGCACGTC
TCACTAGTCTCGTGCAGATGGACAGCACCGCTGAGCAATGGAAGCGGGTAGGCCTTTGGGGCAGCGGCCA
ATAGCAGCTTTGCTCCTTCGCTTTCTGGGCTCAGAGGCTGGGAAGGGGTGGGTCCGGGGGCGGGCTCAGG
GGCGGGCTCAGGGGCGGGGCGGGCGCCCGAAGGTCCTCCGGAGGCCCGGCATTCTGCACGCTTCAAAAGC
GCACGTCTGCCGCGCTGTTCTCCTCTTCCTCATCTCCGGGCCTTTCGACCTGCAGCCAATATGGGATCGG
CCATTGAACAAGATGGATTGCACGCAGGTTCTCCGGCCGCTTGGGTGGAGAGGCTATTCGGCTATGACTG
GGCACAACAGACAATCGGCTGCTCTGATGCCGCCGTGTTCCGGCTGTCAGCGCAGGGGCGCCCGGTTCTT
TTTGTCAAGACCGACCTGTCCGGTGCCCTGAATGAACTGCAGGACGAGGCAGCGCGGCTATCGTGGCTGG
CCACGACGGGCGTTCCTTGCGCAGCTGTGCTCGACGTTGTCACTGAAGCGGGAAGGGACTGGCTGCTATT
GGGCGAAGTGCCGGGGCAGGATCTCCTGTCATCTCACCTTGCTCCTGCCGAGAAAGTATCCATCATGGCT
GATGCAATGCGGCGGCTGCATACGCTTGATCCGGCTACCTGCCCATTCGACCACCAAGCGAAACATCGCA
TCGAGCGAGCACGTACTCGGATGGAAGCCGGTCTTGTCGATCAGGATGATCTGGACGAAGAGCATCAGGG
GCTCGCGCCAGCCGAACTGTTCGCCAGGCTCAAGGCGCGCATGCCCGACGGCGAGGATCTCGTCGTGACC
CATGGCGATGCCTGCTTGCCGAATATCATGGTGGAAAATGGCCGCTTTTCTGGATTCATCGACTGTGGCC
GGCTGGGTGTGGCGGACCGCTATCAGGACATAGCGTTGGCTACCCGTGATATTGCTGAAGAGCTTGGCGG
CGAATGGGCTGACCGCTTCCTCGTGCTTTACGGTATCGCCGCTCCCGATTCGCAGCGCATCGCCTTCTAT
CGCCTTCTTGACGAGTTCTTCTGAGGGGATCCGTCGAGGGCCCGGTACCTTTAAGACCAATGACTTACAA
GGCAGCTGTAGATCTTAGCCACTTTTTAAAAGAAAAGGGGGGACTGGAAGGGCTAGCTCACTCCCAACGA
AGACAAGATCTGCTTTTTGCTTGTACTGGGTCTCTCTGGTTAGACCAGATCTGAGCCTGGGAGCTCTCTG
GCTAACTAGGGAACCCACTGCTTAAGCCTCAATAAAGCTTGCCTTGAGTGCTTCAAGTAGTGTGTGCCCG
TCTGTTGTGTGACTCTGGTAACTAGAGATCCCTCAGACCCTTTTAGTCAGTGTGGAAAATCTCTAGCAGT
AGTAGTTCATGTCATCTTATTATTCAGTATTTATAACTTGCAAAGAAATGAATATCAGAGAGTGAGAGGA
ACTTGTTTATTGCAGCTTATAATGGTTACAAATAAAGCAATAGCATCACAAATTTCACAAATAAAGCATT
TTTTTCACTGCATTCTAGTTGTGGTTTGTCCAAACTCATCAATGTATCTTATCATGTCTGGCTCTAGCTA
TCCCGCCCCTAACTCCGCCCATCCCGCCCCTAACTCCGCCCAGTTCCGCCCATTCTCCGCCCCATGGCTG
ACTAATTTTTTTTATTTATGCAGAGGCCGAGGCCGCCTCGGCCTCTGAGCTATTCCAGAAGTAGTGAGGA
GGCTTTTTTGGAGGCCTAGGGACGTACCCAATTCGCCCTATAGTGAGTCGTATTACGCGCGCTCACTGGC
CGTCGTTTTACAACGTCGTGACTGGGAAAACCCTGGCGTTACCCAACTTAATCGCCTTGCAGCACATCCC
CCTTTCGCCAGCTGGCGTAATAGCGAAGAGGCCCGCACCGATCGCCCTTCCCAACAGTTGCGCAGCCTGA
ATGGCGAATGGG
[124 nt withheld, positions 8343-8466]
C
[91 nt withheld, positions 8468-8558]
A
[49 nt withheld, positions 8560-8608]
CCTTTGACGTTGGAGTCCACGTTCTTT
[37 nt withheld, positions 8636-8672]
ACCCTATCTCGGTCTATTCTTTTGATTTATAAGGGATTTTGCCGATTTCGGCCTATTGGTTAAAAAATGA
GCTGATTTAACAAAAATTTAACGCGAATTTTAACAAAATATTAACGCTTACAATTT
Features (pLannotate 1.2.2; 32 found; start..end, strand, type, name):
     26..130     +  promoter       AmpR promoter: bla
    131..991     +  CDS            AmpR: β-lactamase; bla; confers resistance to ampicillin, carbenicillin, and related antibiotics
   1162..1750    +  rep_origin     ori: high-copy-number ColE1/pMB1/pBR322/pUC origin of replication
   1933..2025    +  CDS            lacI (fragment): lac repressor; lacI; The lac repressor binds to the lac operator to inhibit transcription in E. coli. This inhibition can be relieved by adding lactose or isopropyl-β-D-thiogalactopyranoside (IPTG).
   2038..2059    +  protein_bind   CAP binding site: CAP binding activates transcription in the presence of cAMP. E. coli catabolite activator protein
   2074..2104    +  promoter       lac promoter: promoter for the E. coli lac operon
   2112..2128    +  protein_bind   lac operator: The lac repressor binds to the lac operator to inhibit transcription in E. coli. This inhibition can be relieved by adding lactose or isopropyl-β-D-thiogalactopyranoside (IPTG). lac repressor encoded by lacI
   2173..2191    +  promoter       T3 promoter: promoter for bacteriophage T3 RNA polymerase
   2219..2445    +  promoter       RSV promoter: Rous sarcoma virus enhancer/promoter
   2446..2626    +  LTR            5' LTR (truncated): truncated 5' long terminal repeat (LTR) from HIV-1
   2673..2798    +  misc_feature   HIV-1 Ψ: packaging signal of human immunodeficiency virus type 1
   2782..3145    +  CDS            HIV-1 gag (fragment): gag protein from human immunodeficiency virus 1; gag
   3291..3524    +  misc_feature   RRE: The Rev response element (RRE) of HIV-1 allows for Rev-dependent mRNA export from the nucleus to the cytoplasm.
   3901..4001    +  CDS            Rev (fragment): human immunodeficiency virus 1 (HIV-1) Rev protein; rev; enhances nuclear export of unspliced and incompletely spliced viral mRNAs
   4020..4137    +  misc_feature   cPPT/CTS: central polypurine tract and central termination sequence of HIV-1
   4157..4180    -  misc_feature   MCS (fragment): pBluescript multiple cloning site
   4183..4693    +  promoter       hPGK promoter: human phosphoglycerate kinase 1 promoter
   4748..4772    +  protein_bind   attB1: mutant version of attB; recombination site for the Gateway® BP reaction BP Clonase™
   4814..4834    +  CDS            FLAG (fragment): FLAG® epitope tag, followed by an enterokinase cleavage site
   4838..4858    +  CDS            FLAG (fragment): FLAG® epitope tag, followed by an enterokinase cleavage site
   4865..5413    +  CDS            RAP1B: RAP1B_HUMAN - Experimental evidence at protein level: Swiss-Prot protein existence level 1. GTP-binding protein that possesses intrinsic GTPase activity. Contributes to the polarizing activity of KRIT1 and CDH5 in the establishment and maintenance of correct endothelial cell polarity and vascular lumen. Required for the localization of phosphorylated PRKCZ, PARD3 and TIAM1 to the cell junction. Plays a role in the establishment of basal endothelial barrier function. From Homo sapiens (Human).
   5442..5466    -  protein_bind   attB2: mutant version of attB; recombination site for the Gateway® BP reaction BP Clonase™
   5497..6085    +  misc_feature   WPRE: woodchuck hepatitis virus posttranscriptional regulatory element
   6128..6627    +  promoter       PGK promoter: mouse phosphoglycerate kinase 1 promoter
   6641..7444    +  CDS            NeoR/KanR: aminoglycoside phosphotransferase from Tn5; aph(3')-II (or nptII); confers resistance to neomycin, kanamycin, and G418 (Geneticin®)
   7465..7602    +  CDS            nef (fragment): NEF_HV1LA - Experimental evidence at protein level: Swiss-Prot protein existence level 1. Extracellular Nef protein targets CD4(+) T-lymphocytes for apoptosis by interacting with CXCR4 surface receptors. From Human immunodeficiency virus type 1 group M subtype B (isolate Lai) (HIV-1).
   7588..7768    +  LTR            5' LTR (truncated): truncated 5' long terminal repeat (LTR) from HIV-1
   7840..7961    +  polyA_signal   SV40 poly(A) signal: SV40 polyadenylation signal
   8001..8136    +  rep_origin     SV40 ori: SV40 origin of replication
   8157..8175    -  promoter       T7 promoter: promoter for bacteriophage T7 RNA polymerase
   8183..8338    +  CDS            lacZα (fragment): LacZα fragment of β-galactosidase; lacZ fragment
   8343..8771    +  rep_origin     f1 ori (sequence partly withheld): f1 bacteriophage origin of replication; arrow indicates direction of (+) strand synthesis
