[The description below was written by a language model from this plasmid's Addgene catalogue record and pLannotate feature annotations shown in this document.]
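Description:
pLenti-PGK-flag-RAP1B-V12-neo is a lentiviral mammalian expression plasmid built on the pLenti PGK Neo DEST Gateway destination backbone. It is propagated in E. coli through a high-copy ColE1/pUC-type origin with ampicillin selection (AmpR), and it also carries an f1 origin and an SV40 origin. The viral portion has a third-generation-style layout. An RSV promoter drives a truncated HIV-1 5' LTR, followed by the Ψ packaging signal with a gag fragment, the Rev response element for Rev-dependent export of the genomic RNA, and the cPPT/CTS. A second truncated LTR downstream, annotated by the software as a 5' LTR but occupying the 3' position, closes the transfer cassette and is followed by an SV40 polyadenylation signal.

Between the LTRs, the human PGK promoter drives an N-terminally 2xFLAG-tagged RAP1B open reading frame flanked by attB1 and attB2. These sites are left by the Gateway transfer of the PCR-amplified cDNA from an entry clone into the destination vector. The insert is catalogued as bovine RAP1B, although the automated annotation matches it to the human protein. It carries a glycine 12 to valine substitution, which in Ras-family small GTPases is generally regarded as an activating change that impairs GTP hydrolysis. A WPRE downstream of the insert enhances transcript expression. A separate mouse PGK promoter then drives NeoR, allowing G418 selection of transduced cells. The plasmid is intended for producing lentivirus to stably express FLAG-RAP1B-V12 in mammalian cells. The associated publication concerns Plexin-B2 signalling, cytoskeletal tension and adhesion in stem cells.
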