Addgene plasmid #156175: pLenti-PGK-flag-RAP1B-V12-neo
Purpose: Lentiviral vector for expression of flag-RAP1B-V12, with neomycin selection
Depositing lab: Roland Friedel. Depositing organization: Icahn School of Medicine at Mount Sinai. Publication: Plexin-B2 orchestrates collective stem cell dynamics via actomyosin contractility, cytoskeletal tension and adhesion. Junqueira Alves C, Dariolli R, Haydak J, Kang S, Hannah T, Wiener RJ, DeFronzo S, Tejero R, Gusella GL, Ramakrishnan A, Alves Dias R, Wojcinski A, Kesari S, Shen L, Sobie EA, Rodrigues Furtado de Mendonca JP, Azeloglu EU, Zou H, Friedel RH. Nat Commun. 2021 Oct 14;12(1):6019. doi: 10.1038/s41467-021-26296-7. PubMed 34650052.
Backbone
  Vector backbone: pLenti PGK Neo DEST (w531-1)
  Backbone manufacturer: Campeau lab (addgene #19067)
  Backbone size w/o insert (bp): 9778
  Total vector size (bp): 8792
  Vector type: Mammalian Expression, Lentiviral
  Selectable markers: Neomycin (select with G418)
Growth in bacteria
  Bacterial resistance: Ampicillin, 100 μg/mL
  Growth temperature: 37°C
  Growth strain: NEB Stable
  Copy number: High Copy
Gene/Insert
  Gene/Insert name: RAP1B
  Species: B. taurus (bovine)
  Insert size (bp): 609
  Mutation: changed Glycine 12 to Valine
  GenBank ID: NM_175824
  Entrez Gene: RAP1B
  Promoter: human PGK
  Tag / fusion protein: 2xFLAG (N terminal on insert)
  Cloning method: Gateway Cloning
  Sequencing primers: 5′ PGK_F (GTGTTCCGCATTCTGCAAG); 3′ WPRE_R (CATAGCGTAAAAGGAGCAACA)
Resource information
  A portion of this plasmid was derived from a plasmid made by: flag-RAP1B-V12 was cloned using Addgene ID #118323, Flag-Rap1b V12
Terms and licenses: Academic/Nonprofit Terms; Industry Terms: Not Available to Industry
Depositor comments: flag-RAP1B-V12 cDNA was amplified by PCR and cloned into pENTR DTOPO and transferred by Gateway cloning into Desination vector. bioRxiv 10.1101/792077
How to cite: pLenti-PGK-flag-RAP1B-V12-neo was a gift from Roland Friedel (Addgene plasmid # 156175 ; http://n2t.net/addgene:156175 ; RRID:Addgene_156175)
